Addgene plasmid #191201: pAAV-CAG-hfYFP
Purpose: Constitutive CAG-driven expression of hfYFP in animals using AAV
Depositing lab: Gregory Petsko. Depositing organization: Cornell University. Publication: Chemically stable fluorescent proteins for advanced microscopy. Campbell BC, Paez-Segala MG, Looger LL, Petsko GA, Liu CF. Nat Methods. 2022 Nov 7. pii: 10.1038/s41592-022-01660-7. doi: 10.1038/s41592-022-01660-7. PubMed 36344833.
Backbone
  Vector backbone: pAAV
  Backbone manufacturer: Scott Sternson
  Vector type: Mammalian Expression, AAV
Growth in bacteria
  Bacterial resistance: Ampicillin, 100 μg/mL
  Growth temperature: 30°C
  Growth strain: NEB Stable
  Copy number: Low Copy
Gene/Insert
  Gene/Insert name: Hyperfolder YFP (alt name: hfYFP)
  Species: Synthetic
  Insert size (bp): 720
  Mutation: mGreenLantern-F46L/C48S/V68L/A69M/C70V/K101E/T105Y/K149N/T167I/H203Y/K206V/D234N
  Promoter: CAG
  Cloning method: Restriction Enzyme; 5′ cloning site BamHI (not destroyed); 3′ cloning site Bsp1407I (not destroyed)
  Sequencing primers: 5′ pCAG-F (GCAACGTGCTGGTTATTGTG); 3′ WPRE-R (CATAGCGTAAAAGGAGCAACA)
Terms and licenses: Academic/Nonprofit Terms; Industry Terms: Not Available to Industry
Depositor comments: Constitutive expression
How to cite: pAAV-CAG-hfYFP was a gift from Gregory Petsko (Addgene plasmid # 191201 ; http://n2t.net/addgene:191201 ; RRID:Addgene_191201)
