[The description below was written by a language model from this plasmid's Addgene catalogue record and pLannotate feature annotations shown in this document.]
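Description:
pAAV-CAG-hfYFP is an adeno-associated virus transfer plasmid for constitutive expression of the fluorescent protein hyperfolder YFP (hfYFP) in mammalian cells and in animals. It is built on a pAAV backbone in which AAV2 inverted terminal repeats flank the expression cassette. The ITRs are the cis elements needed for replication and packaging of the intervening DNA into recombinant AAV particles when rep, cap and helper functions are supplied in trans. The bacterial portion carries a ColE1/pUC-type origin, an f1 phage origin and a β-lactamase gene conferring ampicillin resistance. Although the origin is annotated as a high-copy type, the catalogue lists the plasmid as low copy and names a recombination-deficient growth strain, consistent with the usual concern about ITR instability.

The payload is a 720 bp synthetic open reading frame cloned between BamHI and Bsp1407I sites. The annotation software labels it mGreenLantern because hfYFP derives from that protein, differing by twelve substitutions listed in the record. Transcription is driven by the CAG promoter, seen in the feature tables as a CMV enhancer fragment, the chicken β-actin promoter and chimeric chicken β-actin/rabbit β-globin intron sequences. The short "HBB" hit is most likely part of this intron and exon region rather than a separate gene. Downstream, a WPRE enhances transcript stability and expression, followed by an SV40 polyadenylation signal. The small lacI, lacZα and large T antigen fragments appear to be backbone remnants.

The two sequence records (depositor and repository sequencing) differ by only two nucleotides in length and give essentially the same map. The associated publication concerns chemically stable fluorescent proteins for advanced microscopy, so the vector serves for strong, ubiquitous hfYFP labelling by transfection or AAV delivery.
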