Features (pLannotate 1.2.2; 18 found; start..end, strand, type, name):
    168..416     +  enhancer       CMV enhancer (fragment): human cytomegalovirus immediate early enhancer
    418..692     +  promoter       chicken β-actin promoter: No description available
    693..828     +  intron         hybrid intron (fragment): hybrid between chicken β-actin (CBA) and minute virus of mice (MMV) introns (Gray et al., 2011)
    917..1047    +  intron         chimeric intron (fragment): chimera between introns from chicken β-actin and rabbit β-globin
   1045..1107    +  CDS            HBB (fragment): HBB_LEPEU - Experimental evidence at protein level: Swiss-Prot protein existence level 1. Involved in oxygen transport from the lung to the various peripheral tissues. From Lepus europaeus (European hare).
   1113..1832    +  CDS            mGreenLantern: monomeric GFP derivative that displays exceptionally high brightness in cells (Campbell et al., 2020)
   1833..1857    +  misc_feature   MCS (fragment): pBluescript multiple cloning site
   1857..2445    +  misc_feature   WPRE: woodchuck hepatitis virus posttranscriptional regulatory element
   2488..2609    -  polyA_signal   SV40 poly(A) signal: SV40 polyadenylation signal
   2632..2700    -  CDS            large T antigen (fragment): large T antigen from SV40 (simian virus 40)
   2771..2904    +  repeat_region  AAV2 ITR: inverted terminal repeat of adeno-associated virus serotype 2 inverted
   2898..2954    -  CDS            lacI (fragment): lac repressor; lacI; The lac repressor binds to the lac operator to inhibit transcription in E. coli. This inhibition can be relieved by adding lactose or isopropyl-β-D-thiogalactopyranoside (IPTG).
   3137..3725    -  rep_origin     ori: high-copy-number ColE1/pMB1/pBR322/pUC origin of replication
   3896..4756    -  CDS            AmpR: β-lactamase; bla; confers resistance to ampicillin, carbenicillin, and related antibiotics
   4757..4861    -  promoter       AmpR promoter: bla
   4914..5342    -  rep_origin     f1 ori (sequence partly withheld): f1 bacteriophage origin of replication; arrow indicates direction of (+) strand synthesis
   5347..5416    -  CDS            lacZα (fragment): LacZα fragment of β-galactosidase; lacZ fragment
   5411..107     -  repeat_region  AAV2 ITR (fragment) (across the origin): inverted terminal repeat of adeno-associated virus serotype 2 inverted
>Addgene plasmid #191201 | pAAV-CAG-hfYFP | depositor full sequence | sequence record 370678 | pAAV-CAG-hfYFP sequence 5436 bps
GGCCGCCCGGGCAAAGCCCGGGCGTCGGGCGACCTTTGGTCGCCCGGCCTCAGTGAGCGAGCGAGCGCGC
AGAGAGGGAGTGGCCAACTCCATCACTAGGGGTTCCTTGTAGTTAATGATTAACCCGCCATGCTACTTAT
CTACGTAGCCATGCTCTAGGAAGAGTACCATTGACGTCAATAATGACGTATGTTCCCATAGTAACGCCAA
TAGGGACTTTCCATTGACGTCAATGGGTGGAGTATTTACGGTAAACTGCCCACTTGGCAGTACATCAAGT
GTATCATATGCCAAGTACGCCCCCTATTGACGTCAATGACGGTAAATGGCCCGCCTGGCATTATGCCCAG
TACATGACCTTATGGGACTTTCCTACTTGGCAGTACATCTACGTATTAGTCATCGCTATTACCATGGTCG
AGGTGAGCCCCACGTTCTGCTTCACTCTCCCCATCTCCCCCCCCTCCCCACCCCCAATTTTGTATTTATT
TATTTTTTAATTATTTTGTGCAGCGATGGGGGCGGGGGGGGGGGGGCGCGCGCCAGGCGGGGCGGGGCGG
GGCGAGGGGCGGGGCGGGGCGAGGCGGAGAGGTGCGGCGGCAGCCAATCAGAGCGGCGCGCTCCGAAAGT
TTCCTTTTATGGCGAGGCGGCGGCGGCGGCGGCCCTATAAAAAGCGAAGCGCGCGGCGGGCGGGAGTCGC
TGCGCGCTGCCTTCGCCCCGTGCCCCGCTCCGCCGCCGCCTCGCGCCGCCCGCCCCGGCTCTGACTGACC
GCGTTACTCCCACAGGTGAGCGGGCGGGACGGCCCTTCTCCTCCGGGCTGTAATTAGCGCTTGGTTTAAT
GACGGCTTGTTTCTTTTCTGTGGCTGCGTGAAAGCCTTGAGGGGCTCCGGGAGGGCCCTTTGTGCGGGGG
GAGCGGCTCGGGGCTGTCCGCGGGGGGACGGCTGCCTTCGGGGGGGACGGGGCAGGGCGGGGTTCGGCTT
CTGGCGTGTGACCGGCGGCTCTAGAGCCTCTGCTAACCATGTTCATGCCTTCTTCTTTTTCCTACAGCTC
CTGGGCAACGTGCTGGTTATTGTGCTGTCTCATCATTTTGGCAAAGAATTGGATCCGCCACCATGGTGAG
CAAGGGCGAGGAGCTGTTCACCGGGGTGGTGCCCATCCTGGTCGAGCTGGACGGCGACGTAAACGGCCAC
AAGTTCAGCGTCCGCGGCGAGGGCGAGGGCGATGCCACCAACGGCAAGCTGACCCTGAAGCTCATCTCCA
CCACCGGCAAGCTGCCCGTGCCCTGGCCCACCCTCGTGACCACCTTAGGCTACGGCCTGATGGTGTTCGC
CCGCTACCCCGACCACATGAAGCAGCACGACTTCTTCAAGTCCGCCATGCCCGAAGGCTACGTCCAGGAG
CGCACCATCTCTTTCGAGGACGACGGTTACTACAAGACCCGCGCCGAGGTGAAGTTCGAGGGCGACACCC
TGGTGAACCGCATCGTGCTGAAGGGCATCGACTTCAAGGAGGACGGCAACATCCTGGGGCACAAGCTGGA
GTACAACTTCAACAGCCACAACGTCTATATCACGGCCGACAAGCAGAAGAACGGCATCAAGGCTAACTTC
AAGATCCGCCACAACGTTGAGGACGGCGGCGTGCAGCTCGCCGACCACTACCAGCAGAACACCCCCATCG
GCGACGGCCCCGTGCTGCTGCCCGACAACCACTACCTGAGCTACCAGTCCGTCCTGAGCAAAGACCCCAA
CGAGAAGCGCGATCACATGGTCCTGAAGGAGAGGGTGACCGCCGCCGGGATTACACATGACATGAACGAG
CTGTACAAGTAAGAATTCGATATCAAGCTTATCGATAATCAACCTCTGGATTACAAAATTTGTGAAAGAT
TGACTGGTATTCTTAACTATGTTGCTCCTTTTACGCTATGTGGATACGCTGCTTTAATGCCTTTGTATCA
TGCTATTGCTTCCCGTATGGCTTTCATTTTCTCCTCCTTGTATAAATCCTGGTTGCTGTCTCTTTATGAG
GAGTTGTGGCCCGTTGTCAGGCAACGTGGCGTGGTGTGCACTGTGTTTGCTGACGCAACCCCCACTGGTT
GGGGCATTGCCACCACCTGTCAGCTCCTTTCCGGGACTTTCGCTTTCCCCCTCCCTATTGCCACGGCGGA
ACTCATCGCCGCCTGCCTTGCCCGCTGCTGGACAGGGGCTCGGCTGTTGGGCACTGACAATTCCGTGGTG
TTGTCGGGGAAATCATCGTCCTTTCCTTGGCTGCTCGCCTGTGTTGCCACCTGGATTCTGCGCGGGACGT
CCTTCTGCTACGTCCCTTCGGCCCTCAATCCAGCGGACCTTCCTTCCCGCGGCCTGCTGCCGGCTCTGCG
GCCTCTTCCGCGTCTTCGCCTTCGCCCTCAGACGAGTCGGATCTCCCTTTGGGCCGCCTCCCCGCATCGA
TACCGTCGACCCGGGCGGCCGCTTCGAGCAGACATGATAAGATACATTGATGAGTTTGGACAAACCACAA
CTAGAATGCAGTGAAAAAAATGCTTTATTTGTGAAATTTGTGATGCTATTGCTTTATTTGTAACCATTAT
AAGCTGCAATAAACAAGTTAACAACAACAATTGCATTCATTTTATGTTTCAGGTTCAGGGGGAGATGTGG
GAGGTTTTTTAAAGCAAGTAAAACCTCTACAAATGTGGTAAAATCGATAAGGATCTTCCTAGAGCATGGC
TACGTAGATAAGTAGCATGGCGGGTTAATCATTAACTACAAGGAACCCCTAGTGATGGAGTTGGCCACTC
CCTCTCTGCGCGCTCGCTCGCTCACTGAGGCCGGGCGACCAAAGGTCGCCCGACGCCCGGGCTTTGCCCG
GGCGGCCTCAGTGAGCGAGCGAGCGCGCAGCTGCATTAATGAATCGGCCAACGCGCGGGGAGAGGCGGTT
TGCGTATTGGGCGCTCTTCCGCTTCCTCGCTCACTGACTCGCTGCGCTCGGTCGTTCGGCTGCGGCGAGC
GGTATCAGCTCACTCAAAGGCGGTAATACGGTTATCCACAGAATCAGGGGATAACGCAGGAAAGAACATG
TGAGCAAAAGGCCAGCAAAAGGCCAGGAACCGTAAAAAGGCCGCGTTGCTGGCGTTTTTCCATAGGCTCC
GCCCCCCTGACGAGCATCACAAAAATCGACGCTCAAGTCAGAGGTGGCGAAACCCGACAGGACTATAAAG
ATACCAGGCGTTTCCCCCTGGAAGCTCCCTCGTGCGCTCTCCTGTTCCGACCCTGCCGCTTACCGGATAC
CTGTCCGCCTTTCTCCCTTCGGGAAGCGTGGCGCTTTCTCATAGCTCACGCTGTAGGTATCTCAGTTCGG
TGTAGGTCGTTCGCTCCAAGCTGGGCTGTGTGCACGAACCCCCCGTTCAGCCCGACCGCTGCGCCTTATC
CGGTAACTATCGTCTTGAGTCCAACCCGGTAAGACACGACTTATCGCCACTGGCAGCAGCCACTGGTAAC
AGGATTAGCAGAGCGAGGTATGTAGGCGGTGCTACAGAGTTCTTGAAGTGGTGGCCTAACTACGGCTACA
CTAGAAGAACAGTATTTGGTATCTGCGCTCTGCTGAAGCCAGTTACCTTCGGAAAAAGAGTTGGTAGCTC
TTGATCCGGCAAACAAACCACCGCTGGTAGCGGTGGTTTTTTTGTTTGCAAGCAGCAGATTACGCGCAGA
AAAAAAGGATCTCAAGAAGATCCTTTGATCTTTTCTACGGGGTCTGACGCTCAGTGGAACGAAAACTCAC
GTTAAGGGATTTTGGTCATGAGATTATCAAAAAGGATCTTCACCTAGATCCTTTTAAATTAAAAATGAAG
TTTTAAATCAATCTAAAGTATATATGAGTAAACTTGGTCTGACAGTTACCAATGCTTAATCAGTGAGGCA
CCTATCTCAGCGATCTGTCTATTTCGTTCATCCATAGTTGCCTGACTCCCCGTCGTGTAGATAACTACGA
TACGGGAGGGCTTACCATCTGGCCCCAGTGCTGCAATGATACCGCGAGACCCACGCTCACCGGCTCCAGA
TTTATCAGCAATAAACCAGCCAGCCGGAAGGGCCGAGCGCAGAAGTGGTCCTGCAACTTTATCCGCCTCC
ATCCAGTCTATTAATTGTTGCCGGGAAGCTAGAGTAAGTAGTTCGCCAGTTAATAGTTTGCGCAACGTTG
TTGCCATTGCTACAGGCATCGTGGTGTCACGCTCGTCGTTTGGTATGGCTTCATTCAGCTCCGGTTCCCA
ACGATCAAGGCGAGTTACATGATCCCCCATGTTGTGCAAAAAAGCGGTTAGCTCCTTCGGTCCTCCGATC
GTTGTCAGAAGTAAGTTGGCCGCAGTGTTATCACTCATGGTTATGGCAGCACTGCATAATTCTCTTACTG
TCATGCCATCCGTAAGATGCTTTTCTGTGACTGGTGAGTACTCAACCAAGTCATTCTGAGAATAGTGTAT
GCGGCGACCGAGTTGCTCTTGCCCGGCGTCAATACGGGATAATACCGCGCCACATAGCAGAACTTTAAAA
GTGCTCATCATTGGAAAACGTTCTTCGGGGCGAAAACTCTCAAGGATCTTACCGCTGTTGAGATCCAGTT
CGATGTAACCCACTCGTGCACCCAACTGATCTTCAGCATCTTTTACTTTCACCAGCGTTTCTGGGTGAGC
AAAAACAGGAAGGCAAAATGCCGCAAAAAAGGGAATAAGGGCGACACGGAAATGTTGAATACTCATACTC
TTCCTTTTTCAATATTATTGAAGCATTTATCAGGGTTATTGTCTCATGAGCGGATACATATTTGAATGTA
TTTAGAAAAATAAACAAATAGGGGTTCCGCGCACATTTCCCCGAAAAGTGCCACCTAAATTGTAAGCGTT
AATATTTTGTTAAAATTCGCGTTAAATTTTTGTTAAATCAGCTCATTTTTTAACCAATAGGCCGAAATCG
GCAAAATCCCTTATAAATCAAAAGAATAGACCGAGATAGGGT
[37 nt withheld, positions 5013-5049]
AAAGAACGTGGACTCCAACGTCAAAGG
[49 nt withheld, positions 5077-5125]
T
[91 nt withheld, positions 5127-5217]
G
[124 nt withheld, positions 5219-5342]
CCCATTCGCCATTCAGGCTGCGCAACTGTTGGGAAGGGCGATCGGTGCGGGCCTCTTCGCTATTACGCCA
GCTGCGCGCTCGCTCGCTCACTGA
