Features (pLannotate 1.2.2; 17 found; start..end, strand, type, name):
    168..416     +  enhancer       CMV enhancer (fragment): human cytomegalovirus immediate early enhancer
    695..830     +  intron         hybrid intron (fragment): hybrid between chicken β-actin (CBA) and minute virus of mice (MMV) introns (Gray et al., 2011)
    919..1049    +  intron         chimeric intron (fragment): chimera between introns from chicken β-actin and rabbit β-globin
   1047..1109    +  CDS            HBB (fragment): HBB_LEPEU - Experimental evidence at protein level: Swiss-Prot protein existence level 1. Involved in oxygen transport from the lung to the various peripheral tissues. From Lepus europaeus (European hare).
   1115..1834    +  CDS            mGreenLantern: monomeric GFP derivative that displays exceptionally high brightness in cells (Campbell et al., 2020)
   1835..1859    +  misc_feature   MCS (fragment): pBluescript multiple cloning site
   1859..2447    +  misc_feature   WPRE: woodchuck hepatitis virus posttranscriptional regulatory element
   2490..2611    -  polyA_signal   SV40 poly(A) signal: SV40 polyadenylation signal
   2634..2702    -  CDS            large T antigen (fragment): large T antigen from SV40 (simian virus 40)
   2773..2906    +  repeat_region  AAV2 ITR: inverted terminal repeat of adeno-associated virus serotype 2 inverted
   2900..2956    -  CDS            lacI (fragment): lac repressor; lacI; The lac repressor binds to the lac operator to inhibit transcription in E. coli. This inhibition can be relieved by adding lactose or isopropyl-β-D-thiogalactopyranoside (IPTG).
   3139..3727    -  rep_origin     ori: high-copy-number ColE1/pMB1/pBR322/pUC origin of replication
   3898..4758    -  CDS            AmpR: β-lactamase; bla; confers resistance to ampicillin, carbenicillin, and related antibiotics
   4759..4863    -  promoter       AmpR promoter: bla
   4916..5344    -  rep_origin     f1 ori (sequence partly withheld): f1 bacteriophage origin of replication; arrow indicates direction of (+) strand synthesis
   5349..5418    -  CDS            lacZα (fragment): LacZα fragment of β-galactosidase; lacZ fragment
   5413..107     -  repeat_region  AAV2 ITR (fragment) (across the origin): inverted terminal repeat of adeno-associated virus serotype 2 inverted
>Addgene plasmid #191201 | pAAV-CAG-hfYFP | addgene full sequence | sequence record 376988 | Addgene Partial NGS Result
GGCCGCCCGGGCAAAGCCCGGGCGTCGGGCGACCTTTGGTCGCCCGGCCTCAGTGAGCGAGCGAGCGCGC
AGAGAGGGAGTGGCCAACTCCATCACTAGGGGTTCCTTGTAGTTAATGATTAACCCGCCATGCTACTTAT
CTACGTAGCCATGCTCTAGGAAGAGTACCATTGACGTCAATAATGACGTATGTTCCCATAGTAACGCCAA
TAGGGACTTTCCATTGACGTCAATGGGTGGAGTATTTACGGTAAACTGCCCACTTGGCAGTACATCAAGT
GTATCATATGCCAAGTACGCCCCCTATTGACGTCAATGACGGTAAATGGCCCGCCTGGCATTATGCCCAG
TACATGACCTTATGGGACTTTCCTACTTGGCAGTACATCTACGTATTAGTCATCGCTATTACCATGGTCG
AGGTGAGCCCCACGTTCTGCTTCACTCTCCCCATCTCCCCCCCCTCCCCACCCCCAATTTTGTATTTATT
TATTTTTTAATTATTTTGTGCAGCGATGGGGGCGGGGGGGGGGGGGGGNNSGCGCCRGGSGGGGSGGGGS
GGGGSGRGGGGSGGGGSGGGGSGRGGSGGRGRGGKGSGGSGGCAGCCAATCAGAGCGGCGCGCTCCGAAA
GTTTCCTTTTATGGCGAGGCGGCGGCGGCGGCGGCCCTATAAAAAGCGAAGCGCGCGGCGGGCGGGAGTC
GCTGCGCGCTGCCTTCGCCCCGTGCCCCGCTCCGCCGCCGCCTCGCGCCGCCCGCCCCGGCTCTGACTGA
CCGCGTTACTCCCACAGGTGAGCGGGCGGGACGGCCCTTCTCCTCCGGGCTGTAATTAGCGCTTGGTTTA
ATGACGGCTTGTTTCTTTTCTGTGGCTGCGTGAAAGCCTTGAGGGGCTCCGGGAGGGCCCTTTGTGCGGG
GGGAGCGGCTCGGGGCTGTCCGCGGGGGGACGGCTGCCTTCGGGGGGGACGGGGCAGGGCGGGGTTCGGC
TTCTGGCGTGTGACCGGCGGCTCTAGAGCCTCTGCTAACCATGTTCATGCCTTCTTCTTTTTCCTACAGC
TCCTGGGCAACGTGCTGGTTATTGTGCTGTCTCATCATTTTGGCAAAGAATTGGATCCGCCACCATGGTG
AGCAAGGGCGAGGAGCTGTTCACCGGGGTGGTGCCCATCCTGGTCGAGCTGGACGGCGACGTAAACGGCC
ACAAGTTCAGCGTCCGCGGCGAGGGCGAGGGCGATGCCACCAACGGCAAGCTGACCCTGAAGCTCATCTC
CACCACCGGCAAGCTGCCCGTGCCCTGGCCCACCCTCGTGACCACCTTAGGCTACGGCCTGATGGTGTTC
GCCCGCTACCCCGACCACATGAAGCAGCACGACTTCTTCAAGTCCGCCATGCCCGAAGGCTACGTCCAGG
AGCGCACCATCTCTTTCGAGGACGACGGTTACTACAAGACCCGCGCCGAGGTGAAGTTCGAGGGCGACAC
CCTGGTGAACCGCATCGTGCTGAAGGGCATCGACTTCAAGGAGGACGGCAACATCCTGGGGCACAAGCTG
GAGTACAACTTCAACAGCCACAACGTCTATATCACGGCCGACAAGCAGAAGAACGGCATCAAGGCTAACT
TCAAGATCCGCCACAACGTTGAGGACGGCGGCGTGCAGCTCGCCGACCACTACCAGCAGAACACCCCCAT
CGGCGACGGCCCCGTGCTGCTGCCCGACAACCACTACCTGAGCTACCAGTCCGTCCTGAGCAAAGACCCC
AACGAGAAGCGCGATCACATGGTCCTGAAGGAGAGGGTGACCGCCGCCGGGATTACACATGACATGAACG
AGCTGTACAAGTAAGAATTCGATATCAAGCTTATCGATAATCAACCTCTGGATTACAAAATTTGTGAAAG
ATTGACTGGTATTCTTAACTATGTTGCTCCTTTTACGCTATGTGGATACGCTGCTTTAATGCCTTTGTAT
CATGCTATTGCTTCCCGTATGGCTTTCATTTTCTCCTCCTTGTATAAATCCTGGTTGCTGTCTCTTTATG
AGGAGTTGTGGCCCGTTGTCAGGCAACGTGGCGTGGTGTGCACTGTGTTTGCTGACGCAACCCCCACTGG
TTGGGGCATTGCCACCACCTGTCAGCTCCTTTCCGGGACTTTCGCTTTCCCCCTCCCTATTGCCACGGCG
GAACTCATCGCCGCCTGCCTTGCCCGCTGCTGGACAGGGGCTCGGCTGTTGGGCACTGACAATTCCGTGG
TGTTGTCGGGGAAATCATCGTCCTTTCCTTGGCTGCTCGCCTGTGTTGCCACCTGGATTCTGCGCGGGAC
GTCCTTCTGCTACGTCCCTTCGGCCCTCAATCCAGCGGACCTTCCTTCCCGCGGCCTGCTGCCGGCTCTG
CGGCCTCTTCCGCGTCTTCGCCTTCGCCCTCAGACGAGTCGGATCTCCCTTTGGGCCGCCTCCCCGCATC
GATACCGTCGACCCGGGCGGCCGCTTCGAGCAGACATGATAAGATACATTGATGAGTTTGGACAAACCAC
AACTAGAATGCAGTGAAAAAAATGCTTTATTTGTGAAATTTGTGATGCTATTGCTTTATTTGTAACCATT
ATAAGCTGCAATAAACAAGTTAACAACAACAATTGCATTCATTTTATGTTTCAGGTTCAGGGGGAGATGT
GGGAGGTTTTTTAAAGCAAGTAAAACCTCTACAAATGTGGTAAAATCGATAAGGATCTTCCTAGAGCATG
GCTACGTAGATAAGTAGCATGGCGGGTTAATCATTAACTACAAGGAACCCCTAGTGATGGAGTTGGCCAC
TCCCTCTCTGCGCGCTCGCTCGCTCACTGAGGCCGGGCGACCAAAGGTCGCCCGACGCCCGGGCTTTGCC
CGGGCGGCCTCAGTGAGCGAGCGAGCGCGCAGCTGCATTAATGAATCGGCCAACGCGCGGGGAGAGGCGG
TTTGCGTATTGGGCGCTCTTCCGCTTCCTCGCTCACTGACTCGCTGCGCTCGGTCGTTCGGCTGCGGCGA
GCGGTATCAGCTCACTCAAAGGCGGTAATACGGTTATCCACAGAATCAGGGGATAACGCAGGAAAGAACA
TGTGAGCAAAAGGCCAGCAAAAGGCCAGGAACCGTAAAAAGGCCGCGTTGCTGGCGTTTTTCCATAGGCT
CCGCCCCCCTGACGAGCATCACAAAAATCGACGCTCAAGTCAGAGGTGGCGAAACCCGACAGGACTATAA
AGATACCAGGCGTTTCCCCCTGGAAGCTCCCTCGTGCGCTCTCCTGTTCCGACCCTGCCGCTTACCGGAT
ACCTGTCCGCCTTTCTCCCTTCGGGAAGCGTGGCGCTTTCTCATAGCTCACGCTGTAGGTATCTCAGTTC
GGTGTAGGTCGTTCGCTCCAAGCTGGGCTGTGTGCACGAACCCCCCGTTCAGCCCGACCGCTGCGCCTTA
TCCGGTAACTATCGTCTTGAGTCCAACCCGGTAAGACACGACTTATCGCCACTGGCAGCAGCCACTGGTA
ACAGGATTAGCAGAGCGAGGTATGTAGGCGGTGCTACAGAGTTCTTGAAGTGGTGGCCTAACTACGGCTA
CACTAGAAGAACAGTATTTGGTATCTGCGCTCTGCTGAAGCCAGTTACCTTCGGAAAAAGAGTTGGTAGC
TCTTGATCCGGCAAACAAACCACCGCTGGTAGCGGTGGTTTTTTTGTTTGCAAGCAGCAGATTACGCGCA
GAAAAAAAGGATCTCAAGAAGATCCTTTGATCTTTTCTACGGGGTCTGACGCTCAGTGGAACGAAAACTC
ACGTTAAGGGATTTTGGTCATGAGATTATCAAAAAGGATCTTCACCTAGATCCTTTTAAATTAAAAATGA
AGTTTTAAATCAATCTAAAGTATATATGAGTAAACTTGGTCTGACAGTTACCAATGCTTAATCAGTGAGG
CACCTATCTCAGCGATCTGTCTATTTCGTTCATCCATAGTTGCCTGACTCCCCGTCGTGTAGATAACTAC
GATACGGGAGGGCTTACCATCTGGCCCCAGTGCTGCAATGATACCGCGAGACCCACGCTCACCGGCTCCA
GATTTATCAGCAATAAACCAGCCAGCCGGAAGGGCCGAGCGCAGAAGTGGTCCTGCAACTTTATCCGCCT
CCATCCAGTCTATTAATTGTTGCCGGGAAGCTAGAGTAAGTAGTTCGCCAGTTAATAGTTTGCGCAACGT
TGTTGCCATTGCTACAGGCATCGTGGTGTCACGCTCGTCGTTTGGTATGGCTTCATTCAGCTCCGGTTCC
CAACGATCAAGGCGAGTTACATGATCCCCCATGTTGTGCAAAAAAGCGGTTAGCTCCTTCGGTCCTCCGA
TCGTTGTCAGAAGTAAGTTGGCCGCAGTGTTATCACTCATGGTTATGGCAGCACTGCATAATTCTCTTAC
TGTCATGCCATCCGTAAGATGCTTTTCTGTGACTGGTGAGTACTCAACCAAGTCATTCTGAGAATAGTGT
ATGCGGCGACCGAGTTGCTCTTGCCCGGCGTCAATACGGGATAATACCGCGCCACATAGCAGAACTTTAA
AAGTGCTCATCATTGGAAAACGTTCTTCGGGGCGAAAACTCTCAAGGATCTTACCGCTGTTGAGATCCAG
TTCGATGTAACCCACTCGTGCACCCAACTGATCTTCAGCATCTTTTACTTTCACCAGCGTTTCTGGGTGA
GCAAAAACAGGAAGGCAAAATGCCGCAAAAAAGGGAATAAGGGCGACACGGAAATGTTGAATACTCATAC
TCTTCCTTTTTCAATATTATTGAAGCATTTATCAGGGTTATTGTCTCATGAGCGGATACATATTTGAATG
TATTTAGAAAAATAAACAAATAGGGGTTCCGCGCACATTTCCCCGAAAAGTGCCACCTAAATTGTAAGCG
TTAATATTTTGTTAAAATTCGCGTTAAATTTTTGTTAAATCAGCTCATTTTTTAACCAATAGGCCGAAAT
CGGCAAAATCCCTTATAAATCAAAAGAATAGACCGAGATAGGGT
[37 nt withheld, positions 5015-5051]
AAAGAACGTGGACTCCAACGTCAAAGG
[49 nt withheld, positions 5079-5127]
T
[91 nt withheld, positions 5129-5219]
G
[124 nt withheld, positions 5221-5344]
CCCATTCGCCATTCAGGCTGCGCAACTGTTGGGAAGGGCGATCGGTGCGGGCCTCTTCGCTATTACGCCA
GCTGCGCGCTCGCTCGCTCACTGA
